>Addgene plasmid #85951 | pOP594 | addgene full sequence | sequence record 169654 | Addgene NGS Result
CATCGATTTAGCACAGCTAACACCACGTCGTCCCTATCTGCTGCCCTAGGTCTATGAGTGGTTGCTGGAT
AACTTTACGGGCATGCATAAGGCTCGTATAATATATTCAGGGAGACCACAACGGTTTCCCTCTACAAATA
ATTTTGTTTAACTTTGCATGCCAGTTGTAGATCAGCATAGCATAGACAACCAAGGAGGTAGTGCACATGG
ATAAGAAATACTCTATTGGTTTGGCTATCGGTACAAACTCTGTTGGTTGGGCTGTTATTACTGATGAATA
CAAGGTTCCATCCAAGAAGTTCAAGGTTTTGGGTAACACTGATAGACACTCCATCAAAAAGAACTTGATT
GGTGCCTTGTTGTTCGATTCTGGTGAAACTGCTGAAGCTACTAGATTGAAAAGAACCGCTAGAAGAAGAT
ACACCAGAAGAAAGAACAGAATCTGCTACTTGCAAGAAATCTTCTCCAACGAAATGGCCAAGGTTGATGA
TTCATTCTTCCACAGATTGGAAGAATCCTTCTTGGTCGAAGAAGATAAGAAGCACGAAAGACATCCAATC
TTCGGTAACATCGTTGATGAAGTTGCTTACCACGAAAAGTACCCAACTATCTACCATTTGAGAAAGAAGT
TGGTTGACTCTACCGATAAGGCTGATTTGAGATTGATCTATTTGGCTTTGGCCCACATGATTAAGTTCAG
AGGTCATTTCTTGATCGAAGGTGATTTGAACCCAGATAACTCCGATGTTGATAAGTTGTTCATCCAATTA
GTCCAAACCTACAATCAATTATTCGAAGAAAACCCAATCAACGCCTCTGGTGTTGATGCTAAAGCTATTT
TGTCTGCCAGATTGTCCAAGTCCAGAAGATTAGAAAATTTGATCGCCCAATTACCAGGTGAAAAGAAGAA
TGGTTTGTTCGGTAATTTGATTGCCTTGTCTTTGGGTTTGACTCCAAACTTCAAGTCCAATTTCGATTTG
GCTGAAGATGCCAAGTTGCAATTATCTAAGGATACCTACGATGACGATTTGGATAACTTGTTGGCTCAAA
TCGGTGATCAATACGCTGATTTGTTTTTGGCTGCTAAGAACTTGTCCGATGCCATTTTGTTGTCCGATAT
TTTGAGAGTCAACACCGAAATTACTAAGGCTCCATTGTCTGCCTCTATGATCAAAAGATACGATGAACAC
CACCAAGACTTGACTTTGTTGAAGGCTTTGGTCAGACAACAATTACCTGAAAAGTACAAAGAAATTTTCT
TCGATCAATCCAAGAACGGTTACGCCGGTTATATTGATGGTGGTGCTTCTCAAGAAGAATTTTACAAGTT
CATCAAGCCAATCTTGGAAAAGATGGACGGTACTGAAGAATTATTGGTCAAGTTGAACAGAGAAGATTTG
TTGAGAAAGCAAAGAACCTTCGACAACGGTTCTATTCCACATCAAATTCACTTGGGTGAATTGCACGCAA
TTTTGAGAAGACAAGAAGATTTTTATCCATTCTTGAAGGACAACAGAGAAAAGATCGAAAAGATTCTGAC
CTTCAGAATCCCTTACTACGTTGGTCCATTGGCTAGAGGTAATTCAAGATTTGCCTGGATGACTAGAAAG
TCCGAAGAAACTATTACTCCTTGGAACTTCGAAGAAGTTGTAGATAAGGGTGCTTCTGCCCAATCCTTTA
TTGAAAGAATGACCAACTTCGACAAGAACTTGCCAAACGAAAAGGTTTTGCCAAAGCACTCTTTGTTGTA
CGAATACTTCACCGTCTACAACGAATTGACTAAGGTTAAGTACGTCACCGAAGGTATGAGAAAACCAGCT
TTTTTATCCGGTGAACAAAAGAAGGCTATCGTCGATTTGTTGTTCAAGACCAACAGAAAGGTTACTGTCA
AGCAATTAAAAGAAGATTACTTCAAGAAAATCGAATGCTTCGACTCCGTTGAAATTTCTGGTGTCGAAGA
TAGATTCAATGCCTCTTTAGGTACTTACCATGACTTGTTGAAAATCATCAAGGACAAGGATTTCTTGGAC
AACGAAGAAAACGAAGATATTTTGGAAGATATTGTCTTGACATTGACCTTGTTTGAAGATAGAGAAATGA
TTGAAGAAAGATTGAAAACCTACGCCCACTTGTTCGATGATAAGGTTATGAAGCAATTAAAGAGAAGAAG
ATACACTGGTTGGGGTAGATTGTCCAGAAAATTGATTAACGGTATCAGAGACAAGCAATCCGGTAAGACC
ATTTTGGACTTTTTGAAGTCTGATGGTTTCGCTAACAGAAACTTCATGCAATTAATCCACGACGATTCCT
TGACTTTCAAAGAAGATATACAAAAGGCCCAAGTCTCTGGTCAAGGTGATTCTTTACATGAACATATCGC
TAACTTGGCTGGTTCTCCAGCTATTAAGAAGGGTATTTTACAAACCGTTAAGGTCGTTGACGAATTGGTC
AAAGTTATGGGTAGACATAAGCCAGAAAACATCGTTATCGAAATGGCTAGAGAAAATCAAACCACCCAAA
AGGGTCAAAAGAACTCCAGAGAAAGAATGAAGAGAATCGAAGAAGGTATCAAAGAATTGGGTTCCCAAAT
TTTGAAAGAACACCCAGTTGAAAACACCCAATTACAAAACGAAAAGTTGTACTTGTACTACTTGCAAAAC
GGTAGAGATATGTACGTTGACCAAGAATTGGACATCAACAGATTGTCTGATTACGATGTTGACGCTATCG
TTCCACAATCTTTTTTGAAGGATGACTCCATTGACAACAAGGTCTTGACTAGATCCGATAAGAATAGAGG
TAAGTCCGATAACGTTCCATCTGAAGAAGTCGTTAAGAAAATGAAGAACTATTGGAGACAATTATTGAAC
GCCAAGTTGATCACCCAAAGAAAGTTTGACAATTTGACCAAGGCTGAAAGAGGTGGTTTGTCTGAATTGG
ATAAGGCAGGTTTCATCAAAAGACAATTAGTAGAAACCAGACAAATCACCAAGCACGTTGCTCAAATTTT
GGATAGTAGAATGAACACTAAGTACGACGAAAACGACAAATTGATCAGAGAAGTTAAGGTCATTACCTTG
AAGTCCAAGTTGGTTTCCGATTTCAGAAAGGACTTCCAATTCTACAAGGTCAGAGAAATCAACAACTACC
ATCATGCACATGATGCTTACTTGAATGCTGTTGTTGGTACTGCCTTGATTAAGAAGTATCCAAAGTTGGA
ATCCGAATTTGTCTACGGTGATTACAAGGTTTACGACGTTAGAAAGATGATCGCCAAGTCCGAACAAGAA
ATTGGTAAAGCTACTGCCAAATACTTCTTCTACTCCAATATTATGAATTTCTTTAAGACCGAAATCACTT
TGGCCAACGGTGAAATTAGAAAAAGACCATTGATTGAAACTAATGGTGAAACAGGTGAAATCGTTTGGGA
TAAGGGTAGAGATTTTGCCACTGTTAGAAAGGTATTGTCCATGCCACAAGTAAACATCGTCAAAAAGACC
GAAGTTCAAACTGGTGGTTTCTCCAAAGAATCCATTTTGCCTAAGAGAAACTCCGATAAGTTGATCGCTA
GAAAAAAAGACTGGGACCCAAAAAAGTACGGTGGTTTTGATTCTCCAACTGTTGCTTACTCTGTTTTGGT
TGTTGCTAAGGTCGAAAAGGGTAAGAGTAAGAAGTTGAAGTCCGTCAAAGAATTATTAGGTATCACTATC
ATGGAAAGATCCTCATTCGAAAAGAATCCTATCGACTTTTTGGAAGCCAAGGGTTACAAAGAAGTCAAGA
AGGACTTGATCATTAAGTTGCCAAAGTACAGTTTGTTCGAATTGGAAAATGGTAGAAAGAGAATGTTGGC
TTCTGCCGGTGAATTACAAAAGGGTAATGAATTGGCTTTGCCATCCAAGTACGTTAATTTCTTATACTTG
GCCTCCCACTACGAAAAATTGAAAGGTTCTCCTGAAGATAACGAACAAAAGCAATTATTTGTCGAACAAC
ACAAGCACTACTTGGACGAAATCATTGAACAAATTTCCGAATTTTCCAAAAGAGTCATTTTGGCTGACGC
CAATTTGGACAAAGTTTTGTCAGCTTACAACAAGCACAGAGATAAGCCAATTAGAGAACAAGCTGAAAAC
ATCATTCACTTGTTCACTTTGACTAACTTGGGTGCTCCAGCTGCTTTTAAGTATTTCGATACCACTATCG
ACAGAAAGAGATACACCTCTACCAAAGAAGTTTTGGACGCTACTTTGATCCACCAATCTATTACTGGTTT
GTACGAAACTAGAATCGACTTGTCTCAATTAGGTGGTGATTAACAAGCTTGAGCTTTGACAGCTAGCTCA
GTCCTAGGTATAATGCTAGCCCCCGCTGTACGATGTCGCAGAGTATGCGTTTTAGAGCTAGAAATAGCAA
GTTAAAATAAGGCTAGTCCGTTATCAACTTGAAAAAGTGGCACCGAGTCGGTGCTTTTTTGGCATCAAAT
AAAACGAAAGGCTCAGTCGAAAGACTGGGCCTTTCGTTTTATCTGTTGTTTGTCGGTGAACGCTCTCCTG
AGTAGGACAAATCCGCCGCCCTAGAATCCCTAGTCGATTAGCACCTTTGACAGCTAGCTCAGTCCTAGGT
ATAATGCTAGCCCCCAATTATGATAGATTCAATTGTGAGGTTTTAGAGCTAGAAATAGCAAGTTAAAATA
AGGCTAGTCCGTTATCAACTTGAAAAAGTGGCACCGAGTCGGTGCTTTTTTGGCATCAAATAAAACGAAA
GGCTCAGTCGAAAGACTGGGCCTTTCGTTTTATCTGTTGTTTGTCGGTGAACGCTCTCCTGAGTAGGACA
AATCCGCCGCCCTAGAAGCTCGAATTCTCTAGAGAATCAGGTTTGTGCCAATACCAGTAGAAACAGACGA
AGAATCCATGGGTATGGACAGTTTTCCCTTTGATATGTAACGGTGAACAGTTGTTCTACTTTTGTTTGTT
AGTCTTGATGCTTCACTGATAGATACAAGAGCCATAAGAACCTCAGATCCTTCCGTATTTAGCCAGTATG
TTCTCTAGTGTGGTTCGTTGTTTTTGCGTGAGCCATGAGAACGAACCATTGAGATCATACTTACTTTGCA
TGTCACTCAAAAATTTTGCCTCAAAACTGGTGAGCTGAATTTTTGCAGTTAAAGCATCGTGTAGTGTTTT
TCTTAGTCCGTTATGTAGGTAGGAATCTGATGTAATGGTTGTTGGTATTTTGTCACCATTCATTTTTATC
TGGTTGTTCTCAAGTTCGGTTACGAGATCCATTTGTCTATCTAGTTCAACTTGGAAAATCAACGTATCAG
TCGGGCGGCCTCGCTTATCAACCACCAATTTCATATTGCTGTAAGTGTTTAAATCTTTACTTATTGGTTT
CAAAACCCATTGGTTAAGCCTTTTAAACTCATGGTAGTTATTTTCAAGCATTAACATGAACTTAAATTCA
TCAAGGCTAATCTCTATATTTGCCTTGTGAGTTTTCTTTTGTGTTAGTTCTTTTAATAACCACTCATAAA
TCCTCATAGAGTATTTGTTTTCAAAAGACTTAACATGTTCCAGATTATATTTTATGAATTTTTTTAACTG
GAAAAGATAAGGCAATATCTCTTCACTAAAAACTAATTCTAATTTTTCGCTTGAGAACTTGGCATAGTTT
GTCCACTGGAAAATCTCAAAGCCTTTAACCAAAGGATTCCTGATTTCCACAGTTCTCGTCATCAGCTCTC
TGGTTGCTTTAGCTAATACACCATAAGCATTTTCCCTACTGATGTTCATCATCTGAACGTATTGGTTATA
AGTGAACGATACCGTCCGTTCTTTCCTTGTAGGGTTTTCAATCGTGGGGTTGAGTAGTGCCACACAGCAT
AAAATTAGCTTGGTTTCATGCTCCGTTAAGTCATAGCGACTAATCGCTAGTTCATTTGCTTTGAAAACAA
CTAATTCAGACATACATCTCAATTGGTCTAGGTGATTTTAATCACTATACCAATTGAGATGGGCTAGTCA
ATGATAATTACTAGTCCTTTTCCTTTGAGTTGTGGGTATCTGTAAATTCTGCTAGACCTTTGCTGGAAAA
CTTGTAAATTCTGCTAGACCCTCTGTAAATTCCGCTAGACCTTTGTGTGTTTTTTTTGTTTATATTCAAG
TGGTTATAATTTATAGAATAAAGAAAGAATAAAAAAAGATAAAAAGAATAGATCCCAGCCCTGTGTATAA
CTCACTACTTTAGTCAGTTCCGCAGTATTACAAAAGGATGTCGCAAACGCTGTTTGCTCCTCTACAAAAC
AGACCTTAAAACCCTAAAGGCTTAAGTAGCACCCTCGCAAGCTCGGTTGCGGCCGCAATCGGGCAAATCG
CTGAATATTCCTTTTGTCTCCGACCATCAGGCACCTGAGTCGCTGTCTTTTTCGTGACATTCAGTTCGCT
GCGCTCACGGCTCTGGCAGTGAATGGGGGTAAATGGCACTACAGGCGCCTTTTATGGATTCATGCAAGGA
AACTACCCATAATACAAGAAAAGCCCGTCACGGGCTTCTCAGGGCGTTTTATGGCGGGTCTGCTATGTGG
TGCTATCTGACTTTTTGCTGTTCAGCAGTTCCTGCCCTCTGATTTTCCAGTCTGACCACTTCGGATTATC
CCGTGACAGGTCATTCAGACTGGCTAATGCACCCAGTAAGGCAGCGGTATCATCAACGGGGTCTGACGCT
CAGTGGAACGAAAACTCACGTTAAGGGATTTTGGTCATGAGATTATCAAAAAGGATCTTCACCTAGATCC
TTTTAAATTAAAAATGAAGTTTTAAATCAATCTAAAGTATATATGAGTAAACTTGGTCTGACAGTTACCA
ATGCTTAATCAGTGAGGCACCTATCTCAGCGATCTGTCTATTTCGTTCATCCATAGTTGCCTGACTCCCC
GTCGTGTAGATAACTACGATACGGGAGGGCTTACCATCTGGCCCCAGTGCTGCAATGATACCGCGAGACC
CACGCTCACCGGCTCCAGATTTATCAGCAATAAACCAGCCAGCCGGAAGGGCCGAGCGCAGAAGTGGTCC
TGCAACTTTATCCGCCTCCATCCAGTCTATTAATTGTTGCCGGGAAGCTAGAGTAAGTAGTTCGCCAGTT
AATAGTTTGCGCAACGTTGTTGCCATTGCTACAGGCATCGTGGTGTCACGCTCGTCGTTTGGTATGGCTT
CATTCAGCTCCGGTTCCCAACGATCAAGGCGAGTTACATGATCCCCCATGTTGTGCAAAAAAGCGGTTAG
CTCCTTCGGTCCTCCGATCGTTGTCAGAAGTAAGTTGGCCGCAGTGTTATCACTCATGGTTATGGCAGCA
CTGCATAATTCTCTTACTGTCATGCCATCCGTAAGATGCTTTTCTGTGACTGGTGAGTACTCAACCAAGT
CATTCTGAGAATAGTGTATGCGGCGACCGAGTTGCTCTTGCCCGGCGTCAATACGGGATAATACCGCGCC
ACATAGCAGAACTTTAAAAGTGCTCATCATTGGAAAACGTTCTTCGGGGCGAAAACTCTCAAGGATCTTA
CCGCTGTTGAGATCCAGTTCGATGTAACCCACTCGTGCACCCAACTGATCTTCAGCATCTTTTACTTTCA
CCAGCGTTTCTGGGTGAGCAAAAACAGGAAGGCAAAATGCCGCAAAAAAGGGAATAAGGGCGACACGGAA
ATGTTGAATACTCATACTCTTCCTTTTTCAATATTATTGAAGCATTTATCAGGGTTATTGTCTCATGAGC
GGATACATATTTGAATGTATTTAGAAAAATAAACAAATAGGGGTTCCGCGCACATTTCCCCGAAAAGTGC
CACCTG
Features (pLannotate 1.2.2; 13 found; start..end, strand, type, name):
      2..73      +  CDS            sspB (fragment): SSPB_ECOLI - Experimental evidence at protein level: Swiss-Prot protein existence level 1. Also stimulates degradation of the N-terminus of RseA (residues 1-108, alone or in complex with sigma-E) by ClpX-ClpP in a non-ssrA-mediated fashion. From Escherichia coli (strain K12).
    207..4310    +  CDS            cas9: CAS9_STRP1 - Also known as csn1 From Streptococcus pyogenes serotype M1.
   4326..4360    +  promoter       J23119 promoter: bacterial promoter (Registry of Standard Biological Parts BBa J23119)
   4389..4464    +  misc_RNA       gRNA scaffold: guide RNA scaffold for the Streptococcus pyogenes CRISPR/Cas9 system
   4476..4562    +  terminator     rrnB T1 terminator: Escherichia coli rrnB; transcription terminator T1 from the E. coli rrnB gene
   4597..4631    +  promoter       J23119 promoter: bacterial promoter (Registry of Standard Biological Parts BBa J23119)
   4660..4735    +  misc_RNA       gRNA scaffold: guide RNA scaffold for the Streptococcus pyogenes CRISPR/Cas9 system
   4747..4833    +  terminator     rrnB T1 terminator: Escherichia coli rrnB; transcription terminator T1 from the E. coli rrnB gene
   4864..4890    +  terminator     λ tL3 terminator (fragment): transcription terminator tL3 from phage λ
   5013..5963    -  CDS            Rep101(Ts): temperature-sensitive version of the RepA protein needed for replication with the pSC101 origin (Armstrong et al., 1984); rep101 encoding an A56V mutation
   6011..6233    -  rep_origin     pSC101 ori: low-copy replication origin that requires the Rep101 protein
   6855..7715    -  CDS            AmpR: β-lactamase; bla; confers resistance to ampicillin, carbenicillin, and related antibiotics
   7716..7820    -  promoter       AmpR promoter: bla
