[The description below was written by a language model from this plasmid's Addgene catalogue record and pLannotate feature annotations shown in this document.]
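Description:
pOP594 is a low-copy bacterial expression plasmid built on a derivative of the backbone the record calls pDK46. It is described as pOP576 carrying a "gRNA key", and it belongs to a body of work on the encryption and steganography of synthetic gene circuits. The 7.8 kb plasmid replicates from the pSC101 origin together with the temperature-sensitive Rep101 (A56V) replication protein. This explains both the low copy number and the listed 30°C propagation temperature, since plasmids of this type are lost at elevated temperature. Selection is by ampicillin through a β-lactamase gene under its native bla promoter.

The insert is listed as dCas9 and gRNA. The feature table shows a full-length Streptococcus pyogenes cas9 reading frame. The annotation does not itself flag the nuclease-inactivating mutations, so the "dead" status rests on the catalogue entry. No promoter for this gene is annotated, so the record does not say how dCas9 expression is driven. A short sspB fragment lies upstream of cas9, and its role is not explained. Downstream are two tandem guide RNA cassettes. Each consists of the strong constitutive J23119 promoter, a short unannotated gap where a spacer would sit, the S. pyogenes gRNA scaffold and an rrnB T1 terminator. A partial λ tL3 terminator follows the pair. The guide targets are not stated.

Together these parts would supply a programmable DNA-binding complex that can repress or otherwise regulate target sites without cutting. The "key" label suggests that the two guides act as the input that unlocks a matching circuit, but the record gives no further detail on the mechanism.
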