Addgene plasmid #85951: pOP594
Purpose: pOP576 with gRNA key
Depositing lab: Timothy Lu. Depositing organization: Massachusetts Institute of Technology. Publication: Encryption and steganography of synthetic gene circuits. Purcell O, Wang J, Siuti P, Lu TK. Nat Commun. 2018 Nov 22;9(1):4942. doi: 10.1038/s41467-018-07144-7. PubMed 30467337.
Backbone
  Vector backbone: pDK46 derivative
  Vector type: Bacterial Expression
Growth in bacteria
  Bacterial resistance: Ampicillin, 100 μg/mL
  Growth temperature: 30°C
  Growth strain: DH5alpha
  Copy number: Low Copy
Gene/Insert
  Gene/Insert name: dCas9 and gRNA
  Cloning method: Gibson Cloning
  Sequencing primers: 5′ unknown; 3′ rrnB-T1-term-Rev
Terms and licenses: Academic/Nonprofit Terms; Industry Terms: Not Available to Industry
How to cite: pOP594 was a gift from Timothy Lu (Addgene plasmid # 85951 ; http://n2t.net/addgene:85951 ; RRID:Addgene_85951)
